>Addgene plasmid #217604 | DVA_p15A_AF | addgene full sequence | sequence record 442590 | Addgene NGS Result
GCCCGGCGGCAACCGAGCGTTCTGAACAAATCCAGATGGAGTTCTGAGGTCATTACTGGATCTATCAACA
GGAGTCCAAGCGAGCTCTCGAACCCCAGAGTCCCGCGATTACCAATGCTTAATCAGTGAGGCACCTATCT
CAGCGATCTGTCTATTTCGTTCATCCATAGTTGCCTGACTCCCCGTCGTGTAGATAACTACGATACGGGA
GGGCTTACCATCTGGCCCCAGTGCTGCAATGATACCGCGCGACCCACGCTCACCGGCTCCAGATTTATCA
GCAATAAACCAGCCAGCCGGAAGGGCCGAGCGCAGAAGTGGTCCTGCAACTTTATCCGCCTCCATCCAGT
CTATTAATTGTTGCCGGGAAGCTAGAGTAAGTAGTTCGCCAGTTAATAGTTTGCGCAACGTTGTTGCCAT
TGCTACAGGCATCGTGGTGTCACGCTCGTCGTTTGGTATGGCTTCATTCAGCTCCGGTTCCCAACGATCA
AGGCGAGTTACATGATCCCCCATGTTGTGCAAAAAAGCGGTTAGCTCCTTCGGTCCTCCGATCGTTGTCA
GAAGTAAGTTGGCCGCAGTGTTATCACTCATGGTTATGGCAGCACTGCATAATTCTCTTACTGTCATGCC
ATCCGTAAGATGCTTTTCTGTGACTGGTGAGTACTCAACCAAGTCATTCTGAGAATAGTGTATGCGGCGA
CCGAGTTGCTCTTGCCCGGCGTCAATACGGGATAATACCGCGCCACATAGCAGAACTTTAAAAGTGCTCA
TCATTGGAAAACGTTCTTCGGGGCGAAAACTCTCAAGGATCTTACCGCTGTTGAGATCCAGTTCGATGTA
ACCCACTCGTGCACCCAACTGATCTTCAGCATCTTTTACTTTCACCAGCGTTTCTGGGTGAGCAAAAACA
GGAAGGCAAAATGCCGCAAAAAAGGGAATAAGGGCGACACGGAAATGTTGAATACTCATACTCTTCCTTT
TTCAATATTATTGAAGCATTTATCAGGGTTATTGTCTCATGAGCGGATACATATTTGAATGTATTTAGAA
AAATAAACAAATAGGGGTTCCGCGCACATTTCCCCGAAAAGTGCCACCTGACGTCTAAGAAACCATTATT
ATCATGACATTAACCTATAAAAATAGGCGTATCACGAGGCAGAATTTCAGATAAAAAAAATCCTTAGCTT
TCGCTAAGGATGATTTCTGGAATTCGCGGCCGCTTCTAGAGACTAGTGGAGGTCTCAGGAGATGTCTTCC
CTGCACCATATGCGGTGTGAAATACCGCACAGATGCGTAAGGAGAAAATACCGCATCAGGCGCCATTCGC
CATTCAGGCTGCGCAACTGTTGGGAAGGGCGATCGGTGCGGGCCTCTTCGCTATTACGCCAGCTGGCGAA
AGGGGGATGTGCTGCAAGGCGATTAAGTTGGGTAACGCCAGGGTTTTCCCAGTCACGACGTTGTAAAACG
ACGGCCAGTGAATTCGAGCTCGGTACCCGGGGATCCTCTAGAGTCGACCTGCAGGCATGCAAGCTTGGCG
TAATCATGGTCATAGCTGTTTCCTGTGTGAAATTGTTATCCGCTCACAATTCCACACAACATACGAGCCG
GAAGCATAAAGTGTAAAGCCTGGGGTGCCTAATGAGTGAGCTAACTCACATTAATTGCGTTGCGCTCACT
GCCCGCTTTCCAGTCGGGAAACCTGTCGTGCCAGCTGCATTAATGAATCGGCCAACGCGCGGGGGTTAAG
AAGACGTCGCTAGAGACCTTCTGGATCGGTTGTCGAGTAAGGATCTCCAGGCATCAAATAAAACGAAAGG
CTCAGTCGAAAGACTGGGCCTTTCGTTTTATCTGTTGTTTGTCGGTGAACGCTCTCTACTAGAGTCACAC
TGGCTCACCTTCGGGTGGGCCTTTCTGCGTTTATAGGATCCTAACTCGAGCCTAGGGATATATTCCGCTT
CCTCGCTCACTGACTCGCTACGCTCGGTCGTTCGACTGCGGCGAGCGGAAATGGCTTACGAACGGGGCGG
AGATTTCCTGGAAGATGCCAGGAAGATACTTAACAGGGAAGTGAGAGGGCCGCGGCAAAGCCGTTTTTCC
ATAGGCTCCGCCCCCCTGACAAGCATCACGAAATCTGACGCTCAAATCAGTGGTGGCGAAACCCGACAGG
ACTATAAAGATACCAGGCGTTTCCCCCTGGCGGCTCCCTCGTGCGCTCTCCTGTTCCTGCCTTTCGGTTT
ACCGGTGTCATTCCGCTGTTATGGCCGCGTTTGTCTCATTCCACGCCTGACACTCAGTTCCGGGTAGGCA
GTTCGCTCCAAGCTGGACTGTATGCACGAACCCCCCGTTCAGTCCGACCGCTGCGCCTTATCCGGTAACT
ATCGTCTTGAGTCCAACCCGGAAAGACATGCAAAAGCACCACTGGCAGCAGCCACTGGTAATTGATTTAG
AGGAGTTAGTCTTGAAGTCATGCGCCGGTTAAGGCTAAACTGAAAGGACAAGTTTTGGTGACTGCGCTCC
TCCAAGCCAGTTACCTCGGTTCAAAGAGTTGGTAGCTCAGAGAACCTTCGAAAAACCGCCCTGCAAGGCG
GTTTTTTCGTTTTCAGAGCAAGAGATTACGCGCAGACCAAAACGATCTCAAGAAGATCATCTTATTAATC
AGATAAAATATTTCTAGATTTCAGTGCAATTTATCTCTTCAAATGTAGCACCTGAAGTCAGCCCCATACG
ATATAAGTTGTTACTAGTGCTTGGATTCTCACCAATAAAAAAC
Features (pLannotate 1.2.2; 16 found; start..end, strand, type, name):
    109..969     -  CDS            AmpR: β-lactamase; bla; confers resistance to ampicillin, carbenicillin, and related antibiotics
    970..1074    -  promoter       AmpR promoter: bla
   1164..1207    -  terminator     bacterial terminator: putative bacterial transcription terminator
   1210..1231    +  misc_feature   BioBrick prefix: BioBrick prefix for parts that do not start with "ATG"
   1262..1320    +  misc_feature   bom (fragment): basis of mobility region from pBR322
   1326..1483    -  CDS            lacZα (fragment): LacZα fragment of β-galactosidase; lacZ fragment
   1480..1536    +  misc_feature   MCS: pUC18/19 multiple cloning site
   1573..1589    -  protein_bind   lac operator: The lac repressor binds to the lac operator to inhibit transcription in E. coli. This inhibition can be relieved by adding lactose or isopropyl-β-D-thiogalactopyranoside (IPTG). lac repressor encoded by lacI
   1597..1627    -  promoter       lac promoter: promoter for the E. coli lac operon
   1642..1663    -  protein_bind   CAP binding site: CAP binding activates transcription in the presence of cAMP. E. coli catabolite activator protein
   1676..1744    -  CDS            lacI (fragment): lac repressor; lacI; The lac repressor binds to the lac operator to inhibit transcription in E. coli. This inhibition can be relieved by adding lactose or isopropyl-β-D-thiogalactopyranoside (IPTG).
   1805..1876    +  terminator     rrnB T1 terminator: transcription terminator T1 from the E. coli rrnB gene
   1892..1919    +  terminator     T7Te terminator: phage T7 early transcription terminator
   1953..2008    -  rep_origin     RSF ori (fragment): Plasmids containing the RSF 1030 origin of replication can be propagated in E. coli cells that contain additional plasmids with compatible origins.
   2096..2641    -  rep_origin     p15A ori: Plasmids containing the medium-copy-number p15A origin of replication can be propagated in E. coli cells that contain a second plasmid with the ColE1 origin.
   2755..76      -  terminator     lambda t0 terminator (across the origin): transcription terminator from phage lambda
