[The description below was written by a language model from this plasmid's Addgene catalogue record and pLannotate feature annotations shown in this document.]
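Description:
DVA_p15A_AF is a small (about 2.8 kb) empty destination vector for CIDAR MoClo assembly in E. coli, built on the DVA backbone and classed as a synthetic biology vector. It carries no insert. Selection is by ampicillin, through a β-lactamase gene driven by its own bla promoter. Replication relies on the p15A origin, which the catalogue lists as low copy and the annotation as medium copy. This origin is compatible with ColE1-type plasmids, so the vector can be maintained alongside a second plasmid. A short fragment annotated as RSF ori lies next to p15A; it is only a partial match and probably reflects sequence similarity or a remnant, not a second functional origin.

The cloning region holds a lacZα cassette comprising a CAP binding site, lac promoter, lac operator, pUC-type multiple cloning site and a lacZα fragment, with small lacI and bom remnants on either side. In MoClo destination vectors a cassette like this normally acts as a blue/white screening dropout that is replaced by the assembled part. According to the record, the site carries the A and F CIDAR MoClo overhangs, allowing cloning of level 0 parts or level 2 multigene assemblies, though the feature table does not annotate the overhangs or the type IIS sites themselves. A BioBrick prefix sits upstream. Several terminators (rrnB T1, T7Te, lambda t0 and a putative bacterial terminator) flank the cloning site and backbone modules, presumably insulating the insert from read-through transcription. The plasmid belongs to a set of MoClo-compatible vectors for modular protein expression in E. coli.
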