Addgene plasmid #217604: DVA_p15A_AF
Purpose: (Empty Backbone) Destination vector with ampicillin resistance and p15A origin of replication. Carries A-F CIDAR MoClo overhangs for level 0 or 2 construct cloning.
Depositing lab: Wei Huang. Depositing organization: University of Oxford. Publication: Construction and Characterization of MoClo-Compatible Vectors for Modular Protein Expression in E. coli. Nielsen JR, Lewis MJ, Huang WE. ACS Synth Biol. 2025 Jan 12. doi: 10.1021/acssynbio.4c00564. PubMed 39801078.
Backbone
  Vector backbone: DVA
  Vector type: Synthetic Biology
Growth in bacteria
  Bacterial resistance: Ampicillin, 100 μg/mL
  Growth temperature: 37°C
  Growth strain: DH5alpha
  Copy number: Low Copy
Gene/Insert
  Gene/Insert name: None
  Mutation: None
Terms and licenses: Academic/Nonprofit Terms; Industry Terms: Not Available to Industry
How to cite: DVA_p15A_AF was a gift from Wei Huang (Addgene plasmid # 217604 ; http://n2t.net/addgene:217604 ; RRID:Addgene_217604)
